>Addgene plasmid #67153 | pSG5 N-RFP SADBs | addgene partial sequence | sequence record 117954 | Bglob-intron-F 5'-ctggtcatcatcctgccttt-3'
AGATGAGGATAAAATACTCTGAGTCCAAACCGGGCCCCTCTGCTAACCATGTTCATGCCTTCTTCTTTTT
CCTACAGCTCCTGGGCAACGTGCTGGTTATTGTGCTGTCTCATCATTTTGGCAAAGAATTGTAATACGAC
TCACTATAGGGCGAATTGATATCACCATGGCCTCCTCCGAGGACGTCATCAAGGAGTTCATGCGCTTCAA
GGTGCGCATGGAGGGCTCCGTGAACGGCCACGAGTTCGAGATCGAGGGCGAGGGCGAGGGCCGCCCCTAC
GAGGGCACCCAGACCGCCAAGCTGAAGGTGACCAAGGGCGGCCCCCTGCCCTTCGCCTGGGACATCCTGT
CCCCTCAGTTCCAGTACGGCTCCAAGGCCTACGTGAAGCACCCCGCCGACATCCCCGACTACTTGAAGCT
GTCCTTCCCCGAGGGCTTCAAGTGGGAGCGCGTGATGAACTTCGAGGACGGCGGCGTGGTGACCGTGACC
CAGGACTCCTCCCTGCAGGACGGCGAGTTCATCTACAAGGTGAAGCTGCGCGGCACCAACTTCCCCTCCG
ACGGCCCCGTAATGCAGAAGAAGACCATGGGCTGGGAGGCCTCCACCGAGCGGATGTACCCCGAGGACGG
CGCCCTGAAGGGCGAGATCAAGATGAGGCTGAAGCTGAAGGACGGCGGCCACTACGACGCCGAGGTCAAG
ACCACCTACATGGCCAAGAAGCCCGTGCAGCTGCCCGGCGCCTACAAGACCGACATCAAGCTGGACATCA
CCTCCCACAACGAGGACTACACCATCGTGGAACAGTACGAGCGCGCCGAGGGCCGCCACTCCACCGGCGG
CCCGAATTCGGACCAGGCACCATGTCGTCCGGGTCCAAGGAAGGTGGCGGGGGCTCCC
