>Addgene plasmid #67153 | pSG5 N-RFP SADBs | addgene partial sequence | sequence record 117956 | SV40pA-R 5'-GAAATTTGTGATGCTATTGC-3'
TGCATAACAGTTCTGCTTTATAAGATCTGGATCCTGCCACAACCCATTCAATGAAGTGGGGCGCCGGTGA
AAAGGATTTTGGGAGCTCTTACTCCTCGCTTCGCAGTTCTCTGTGCAGCCGCTCGCGGTCTCTGAAGCAG
CCCAGAGACGCCATGCTTTCCAGAACGTCAGGGTCCAGCTCGCCATTGGAAGGCAGGCTACGCATGGCTA
CTCTGCGGCCTGGGGCTGGCTCCAGGCAAGGGTCTGGTTCGTGTTTCCCGCCCAGATACCAAGGATGTTT
CTGAATTTGCTCCAGACTGAGCCTTTTCTCGGGCTCCACTTCAATCATCCCTCTCAGGAGGCTCTGGCAG
TCTGGAGGGATGAAGTGAGGCATGTGGAAGACCCCACGTTTCACCTTCTCCAGTAGCTGGCGCAGGTTGT
CGTCATCGAAGGGCAGTGCCCCCACAAGCAGGGCAAATAGGATGACTCCACAGCTCCACATGTCTGCCCG
GCGGCCATCATACTTTTCCCCCTTGATCACCTCTGGACATGCGTAATGGGGGGACCCGCAGCTGGTCTCC
AGGAGGCTGTCCCCCACTTGCAGGGACGCCATACCAAAGTCTGCGATGCGGATGTTGTTTTTCTCATCCA
ACAGCAGGTTCTCTGGCTTCAAGTCTCTGTGACAGATGGAGTAGCTATGGCAGAAGTCCAGTGCTGACAC
GATCTGGCGGAAGAACTTCCGGGCCTCCTTGGGTGTCAGTCTCCCTTTTTTTACCAGGTAGTCGAACAGC
TCACCACCAGAAACGTGCTCAAGAACCAAGTATAAATATTTCTTGTTCTCGTAGACGTCGTGGAGCTTGA
GCACGTGCGGGTGTTCAATGAGCTTCAGGATGGCGATTTCCCTCTCCACCTTCATCAGCACCGATTCCGA
CAGCTTCTCCCTGTTCACGATCTTGACAGCGACCTTCTGACCCGTGATGCAGTGGACTCCAAGTTTAACT
AGACCTGTCTGTCCTTTGCCCAGCGTCTTCTCCAGGCGATAGGGGCCCACATATTGGGC
