>Addgene plasmid #67153 | pSG5 N-RFP SADBs | depositor partial sequence | sequence record 117991 | N-terminally RFP-tagged SADBs flanked by EcoRV and BamHI sites of pSG5-HA
GCGGATATCACCATGGCCTCCTCCGAGGACGTCATCAAGGAGTTCATGCGCTTCAAGGTGCGCATGGAGG
GCTCCGTGAACGGCCACGAGTTCGAGATCGAGGGCGAGGGCGAGGGCCGCCCCTACGAGGGCACCCAGAC
CGCCAAGCTGAAGGTGACCAAGGGCGGCCCCCTGCCCTTCGCCTGGGACATCCTGTCCCCTCAGTTCCAG
TACGGCTCCAAGGCCTACGTGAAGCACCCCGCCGACATCCCCGACTACTTGAAGCTGTCCTTCCCCGAGG
GCTTCAAGTGGGAGCGCGTGATGAACTTCGAGGACGGCGGCGTGGTGACCGTGACCCAGGACTCCTCCCT
GCAGGACGGCGAGTTCATCTACAAGGTGAAGCTGCGCGGCACCAACTTCCCCTCCGACGGCCCCGTAATG
CAGAAGAAGACCATGGGCTGGGAGGCCTCCACCGAGCGGATGTACCCCGAGGACGGCGCCCTGAAGGGCG
AGATCAAGATGAGGCTGAAGCTGAAGGACGGCGGCCACTACGACGCCGAGGTCAAGACCACCTACATGGC
CAAGAAGCCCGTGCAGCTGCCCGGCGCCTACAAGACCGACATCAAGCTGGACATCACCTCCCACAACGAG
GACTACACCATCGTGGAACAGTACGAGCGCGCCGAGGGCCGCCACTCCACCGGCGGCCCGAATTCGGGAC
CAGGCACCATGTCGTCCGGGTCCAAGGAAGGTGGCGGGGGCTCCCCCGCCTACCACCTCCCACACCCACA
CCCACACCCACCCCAGCACGCCCAATATGTGGGCCCCTATCGCCTGGAGAAGACGCTGGGCAAAGGACAG
ACAGGTCTAGTTAAACTTGGAGTCCACTGCATCACGGGTCAGAAGGTCGCTGTCAAGATCGTGAACAGGG
AGAAGCTGTCGGAATCGGTGCTGATGAAGGTGGAGAGGGAAATCGCCATCCTGAAGCTCATTGAACACCC
GCACGTGCTCAAGCTCCACGACGTCTACGAGAACAAGAAATATTTATACTTGGTTCTTGAGCACGTTTCT
GGTGGTGAGCTGTTCGACTACCTGGTAAAAAAAGGGAGACTGACACCCAAGGAGGCCCGGAAGTTCTTCC
GCCAGATCGTGTCAGCACTGGACTTCTGCCATAGCTACTCCATCTGTCACAGAGACTTGAAGCCAGAGAA
CCTGCTGTTGGATGAGAAAAACAACATCCGCATCGCAGACTTTGGTATGGCGTCCCTGCAAGTGGGGGAC
AGCCTCCTGGAGACCAGCTGCGGGTCCCCCCATTACGCATGTCCAGAGGTGATCAAGGGGGAAAAGTATG
ATGGCCGCCGGGCAGACATGTGGAGCTGTGGAGTCATCCTATTTGCCCTGCTTGTGGGGGCACTGCCCTT
CGATGACGACAACCTGCGCCAGCTACTGGAGAAGGTGAAACGTGGGGTCTTCCACATGCCTCACTTCATC
CCTCCAGACTGCCAGAGCCTCCTGAGAGGGATGATTGAAGTGGAGCCCGAGAAAAGGCTCAGTCTGGAGC
AAATTCAGAAACATCCTTGGTATCTGGGCGGGAAACACGAACCAGACCCTTGCCTGGAGCCAGCCCCAGG
CCGCAGAGTAGCCATGCGTAGCCTGCCTTCCAATGGCGAGCTGGACCCTGACGTTCTGGAAAGCATGGCG
TCTCTGGGCTGCTTCAGAGACCGCGAGCGGCTGCACAGAGAACTGCGAAGCGAGGAGTAAGAGCTCCCAA
AATCCTTTTCACCGGCGCCCCACTTCATTGAATGGGTTGTGGCAGGATCCGCG
