[The description below was written by a language model from this plasmid's Addgene catalogue record.]
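Description:
pSG5 N-RFP SADBs is a mammalian expression plasmid built on the pSG5 backbone, recorded at about 5.9 kb in total (4,076 bp of backbone plus a 1,791 bp insert). It is propagated in E. coli as a high-copy plasmid under ampicillin selection. No mammalian selection marker is listed, so the record points to transient transfection rather than stable line generation. No feature table accompanies the entry, so details such as the bacterial origin or any other backbone elements are not documented here beyond what the catalogue fields state.

The payload is mouse Brsk1, also known as SADB or SAD-B, a BR serine/threonine kinase. The "SADBs" in the name suggests a particular form of the protein, probably a short one, but the record does not define the term. The coding sequence was inserted by restriction cloning between EcoRV and BamHI sites, both of which are retained. It sits downstream of a red fluorescent protein that is listed as part of the backbone, giving an N-terminal RFP fusion. Transcription in mammalian cells is driven by the SV40 promoter. The listed sequencing primers imply a T7 promoter site upstream of the insert and an SV40 polyadenylation signal downstream.

The RFP tag allows the kinase to be followed by fluorescence microscopy in transfected cells. The associated publication concerns SADB phosphorylation of gamma-tubulin and its role in regulating centrosome duplication. This makes the plasmid suited to localisation and overexpression studies of SADB in centrosome and cell-cycle biology.
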