Addgene plasmid #67153: pSG5 N-RFP SADBs
Purpose: pSG5 containing N-terminally RFP tagged mouse SADBs
Depositing lab: Maria Alvarado-Kristensson & Ana Carrera. Depositing organization: Centro Nacional de Biotecnologia (CNB). Publication: SADB phosphorylation of gamma-tubulin regulates centrosome duplication. Alvarado-Kristensson M, Rodriguez MJ, Silio V, Valpuesta JM, Carrera AC. Nat Cell Biol. 2009 Sep;11(9):1081-92. doi: 10.1038/ncb1921. Epub 2009 Aug 2. PubMed 19648910.
Backbone
  Vector backbone: pSG5
  Backbone size w/o insert (bp): 4076
  Total vector size (bp): 5867
  Vector type: Mammalian Expression
Growth in bacteria
  Bacterial resistance: Ampicillin, 100 μg/mL
  Growth temperature: 37°C
  Growth strain: DH5alpha
  Copy number: High Copy
Gene/Insert
  Gene/Insert name: Brsk1 (alt name: SadB)
  Species: M. musculus (mouse)
  Insert size (bp): 1791
  Entrez Gene: Brsk1 (a.k.a. Gm1100, SAD-B, SADB)
  Promoter: SV40
  Tag / fusion protein: RFP (N terminal on backbone)
  Cloning method: Restriction Enzyme; 5′ cloning site EcoRV (not destroyed); 3′ cloning site BamH1 (not destroyed)
  Sequencing primers: 5′ T7; 3′ SV40pA-R
Terms and licenses: Academic/Nonprofit Terms; Industry Terms: Not Available to Industry
How to cite: pSG5 N-RFP SADBs was a gift from Maria Alvarado-Kristensson & Ana Carrera (Addgene plasmid # 67153 ; http://n2t.net/addgene:67153 ; RRID:Addgene_67153)
